>Addgene plasmid #207309 | pHCMV_SLEV_PrME | addgene full sequence | sequence record 407393 | Addgene NGS Result
GCGGCCGCTCTAGAGAGCTTGGCCCATTGCATACGTTGTATCCATATCATAATATGTACATTTATATTGG
CTCATGTCCAACATTACCGCCATGTTGACATTGATTATTGACTAGTTATTAATAGTAATCAATTACGGGG
TCATTAGTTCATAGCCCATATATGGAGTTCCGCGTTACATAACTTACGGTAAATGGCCCGCCTGGCTGAC
CGCCCAACGACCCCCGCCCATTGACGTCAATAATGACGTATGTTCCCATAGTAACGCCAATAGGGACTTT
CCATTGACGTCAATGGGTGGAGTATTTACGGTAAACTGCCCACTTGGCAGTACATCAAGTGTATCATATG
CCAAGTACGCCCCCTATTGACGTCAATGACGGTAAATGGCCCGCCTGGCATTATGCCCAGTACATGACCT
TATGGGACTTTCCTACTTGGCAGTACATCTACGTATTAGTCATCGCTATTACCATGGTGATGCGGTTTTG
GCAGTACATCAATGGGCGTGGATAGCGGTTTGACTCACGGGGATTTCCAAGTCTCCACCCCATTGACGTC
AATGGGAGTTTGTTTTGGCACCAAAATCAACGGGACTTTCCAAAATGTCGTAACAACTCCGCCCCATTGA
CGCAAATGGGCGGTAGGCGTGTACGGTGGGAGGTCTATATAAGCAGAGCTCGTTTAGTGAACCGTCAGAT
CGCCTGGACACGCCATCCACGCTGTTTTGACCTCCATAGATGACACCGGGACCGATCCAGCCTCCGGTCG
ACCGATCCTGAGAACTTCAGGGTGAGTTTGGGGACCCTTGATTGTTCTTTCTTTTTCGCTATTGTAAAAT
TCATGTTATATGGAGGGGGCAAAGTTTTCAGGGTGTTGTTTAGAATGGGAAGATGTCCCTTGTATCACCA
TGGACCCTCATGATAATTTTGTTTCTTTCACTTTCTACTCTGTTGACAACCATTGTCTCCTCTTATTTTC
TTTTCATTTTCTGTAACTTTTTCGTTAAACTTTAGCTTGCATTTGTAACGAATTTTTAAATTCACTTTTG
TTTATTTGTCAGATTGTAAGTACTTTCTCTAATCACTTTTTTTTCAAGGCAATCAGGGTATATTATATTG
TACTTCAGCACAGTTTTAGAGAACAATTGTTATAATTAAATGATAAGGTAGAATATTTCTGCATATAAAT
TCTGGCTGGCGTGGAAATATTCTTATTGGTAGAAACAACTACACCCTGGTCATCATCCTGCCTTTCTCTT
TATGGTTACAATGATATACACTGTTTGAGATGAGGATAAAATACTCTGAGTCCAAACCGGGCCCCTCTGC
TAACCATGTTCATGCCTTCTTCTCTTTCCTACAGCTCCTGGGCAACGTGCTGGTTGTTGTGCTGTCTCAT
CATTTTGGCAAAGAATTCGCCACCATGGGCGGAACAAGGTCTCTGCTGGGACTGGCTGCTCTGATTGGAC
TGGCCAGCTCTCTGCAGCTGTCCACCTACCAAGGCAAGGTGCTCATGTCCATCAACAAGACCGACGCTCA
ATCCGCCATCAACATCCCTTCCGCCAACGGCGCCAATACATGCATCGTGAGAGCTCTGGACGTCGGCGTC
ATGTGTAAGGACGATATCACCTATCTGTGCCCCGTGCTGTCCGCCGGCAATGATCCCGAGGACATTGACT
GTTGGTGCGACGTGGAAGAGGTCTGGGTGCATTACGGCAGATGCACAAGAATGGGACACAGCAGAAGGTC
TAGAAGAAGCATCAGCGTGCAGCACCACGGAGACTCCACACTCGCCACCAAGAATACACCTTGGCTGGAC
ACAGTCAAGACCACCAAGTATCTCACCAAAGTGGAGAACTGGGTGCTGAGAAACCCCGGCTATGCTCTCG
TCGCTCTGGCCATTGGCTGGATGCTCGGAAGCAACAACACCCAGAGGGTGGTGTTCGTGATTATGCTGAT
GCTCATCGCTCCCGCCTATTCCTTCAACTGTCTGGGAACCAGCAATAGAGACTTTGTGGAGGGAGCTTCC
GGCGCTACATGGATTGATCTGGTGCTCGAGGGAGGAAGCTGCGTGACCGTGATGGCCCCCGAGAAGCCCA
CCCTCGATTTCAAGGTGATGAAGATGGAAGCTACCGAGCTGGCCACCGTGAGAGAGTACTGCTATGAGGC
TACACTGGATACACTGAGCACCGTCGCTAGATGCCCCACAACCGGAGAGGCTCACAACACAAAGAGATCC
GATCCCACCTTCGTGTGCAAAAGAGATGTCGTCGACAGAGGCTGGGGCAATGGCTGCGGCCTCTTTGGCA
AGGGATCCATTGACACATGCGCCAAGTTTACATGCAAGAACAAGGCCACCGGCAAAACAATTCTGAGAGA
GAACATCAAATACGAGGTGGCCATCTTTGTGCACGGAAGCACCGACAGCACAAGCCATGGCAACTACTCC
GAGCAAATCGGAAAGAACCAAGCCGCTAGATTCACAATCTCCCCTCAAGCCCCTTCCTTCACCGCCAACA
TGGGAGAGTACGGCACAGTGACCATCGATTGCGAGGCCAGAAGCGGAATTAACACCGAGGACTACTACGT
CTTTACCGTGAAGGAGAAAAGCTGGCTCGTGAATAGAGATTGGTTCCACGATCTGAATCTGCCTTGGACC
TCCCCCGCCACAACAGATTGGAGAAACAGAGAGACACTGGTGGAGTTCGAGGAGCCCCACGCTACCAAGC
AAACCGTCGTGGCTCTCGGCTCCCAAGAAGGAGCTCTGCACACCGCTCTGGCCGGAGCTATTCCCGCCAC
CGTGTCTAGCAGCACACTGACACTGCAATCCGGACATCTGAAATGTAGAGCCAAGCTGGACAAAGTGAAG
ATCAAGGGAACCACCTACGGCATGTGCGATAGCGCCTTCACCTTTAGCAAGAACCCCACCGACACCGGAC
ACGGCACCGTGATTGTGGAACTGCAGTACACCGGCTCCAACGGCCCTTGCAGAGTCCCTATCAGCGTGAC
CGCCAATCTGATGGATCTGACACCCGTCGGCAGACTGGTCACCGTGAACCCCTTCATCAGCACCGGCGGC
GCCAACAATAAGGTCATGATCGAGGTGGAGCCTCCTTTTGGAGACAGCTATATCGTGGTGGGAAGGGGCA
CCACACAGATCAATTACCACTGGCACAAGGAGGGATCCAGCATCGGCAAGGCTCTGGCCACCACATGGAA
GGGAGCCCAGAGACTGGCCGTGCTGGGAGATACAGCTTGGGACTTCGGAAGCATCGGAGGCGTGTTTAAC
AGCATTGGCAAGGCCGTCCACCAAGTGTTCGGAGGCGCTTTTAGAACACTGTTTGGCGGCATGAGCTGGA
TCACCCAAGGACTGCTCGGAGCTCTGCTGCTGTGGATGGGACTGCAAGCTAGAGACAGATCCATCTCTCT
GACACTGCTGGCTGTGGGCGGCATTCTGATCTTCCTCGCCACAAGCGTGCAAGCCTGATGTCTTCCTGGA
GCTCCAGTCATTGACTATAACGTCTCAGATCTTTTTCCCTCTGCCAAAAATTATGGGGACATCATGAAGC
CCCTTGAGCATCTGACTTCTGGCTAATAAAGGAAATTTATTTTCATTGCAATAGTGTGTTGGAATTTTTT
GTGTCTCTCACTCGGAAGGACATATGGGAGGGCAAATCATTTAAAACATCAGAATGAGTATTTGGTTTAG
AGTTTGGCAACATATGCCCATATGCTGGCTGCCATGAACAAAGGTTGGCTATAAAGAGGTCATCAGTATA
TGAAACAGCCCCCTGCTGTCCATTCCTTATTCCATAGAAAAGCCTTGACTTGAGGTTAGATTTTTTTTAT
ATTTTGTTTTGTGTTATTTTTTTCTTTAACATCCCTAAAATTTTCCTTACATGTTTTACTAGCCAGATTT
TTCCTCCTCTCCTGACTACTCCCAGTCATAGCTGTCCCTCTTCTCTTATGGAGATCCCTCGACGGATCGG
CCGCAATTCGTAATCATGTCATAGCTGTTTCCTGTGTGAAATTGTTATCCGCTCACAATTCCACACAACA
TACGAGCCGGAAGCATAAAGTGTAAAGCCTGGGGTGCCTAATGAGTGAGCTAACTCACATTAATTGCGTT
GCGCTCACTGCCCGCTTTCCAGTCGGGAAACCTGTCGTGCCAGCTGCATTAATGAATCGGCCAACGCGCG
GGGAGAGGCGGTTTGCGTATTGGGCGCTCTTCCGCTTCCTCGCTCACTGACTCGCTGCGCTCGGTCGTTC
GGCTGCGGCGAGCGGTATCAGCTCACTCAAAGGCGGTAATACGGTTATCCACAGAATCAGGGGATAACGC
AGGAAAGAACATGTGAGCAAAAGGCCAGCAAAAGGCCAGGAACCGTAAAAAGGCCGCGTTGCTGGCGTTT
TTCCATAGGCTCCGCCCCCCTGACGAGCATCACAAAAATCGACGCTCAAGTCAGAGGTGGCGAAACCCGA
CAGGACTATAAAGATACCAGGCGTTTCCCCCTGGAAGCTCCCTCGTGCGCTCTCCTGTTCCGACCCTGCC
GCTTACCGGATACCTGTCCGCCTTTCTCCCTTCGGGAAGCGTGGCGCTTTCTCATAGCTCACGCTGTAGG
TATCTCAGTTCGGTGTAGGTCGTTCGCTCCAAGCTGGGCTGTGTGCACGAACCCCCCGTTCAGCCCGACC
GCTGCGCCTTATCCGGTAACTATCGTCTTGAGTCCAACCCGGTAAGACACGACTTATCGCCACTGGCAGC
AGCCACTGGTAACAGGATTAGCAGAGCGAGGTATGTAGGCGGTGCTACAGAGTTCTTGAAGTGGTGGCCT
AACTACGGCTACACTAGAAGAACAGTATTTGGTATCTGCGCTCTGCTGAAGCCAGTTACCTTCGGAAAAA
GAGTTGGTAGCTCTTGATCCGGCAAACAAACCACCGCTGGTAGCGGTGGTTTTTTTGTTTGCAAGCAGCA
GATTACGCGCAGAAAAAAAGGATCTCAAGAAGATCCTTTGATCTTTTCTACGGGGTCTGACGCTCAGTGG
AACGAAAACTCACGTTAAGGGATTTTGGTCATGAGATTATCAAAAAGGATCTTCACCTAGATCCTTTTAA
ATTAAAAATGAAGTTTTAAATCAATCTAAAGTATATATGAGTAAACTTGGTCTGACAGTTACCAATGCTT
AATCAGTGAGGCACCTATCTCAGCGATCTGTCTATTTCGTTCATCCATAGTTGCCTGACTCCCCGTCGTG
TAGATAACTACGATACGGGAGGGCTTACCATCTGGCCCCAGTGCTGCAATGATACCGCGAGACCCACGCT
CACCGGCACCAGATTTATCAGCAATAAACCAGCCAGCCGGAAGGGCCGAGCGCAGAAGTGGTCCTGCAAC
TTTATCCGCCTCCATCCAGTCTATTAATTGTTGCCGGGAAGCTAGAGTAAGTAGTTCGCCAGTTAATAGT
TTGCGCAACGTTGTTGCCATTGCTACAGGCATCGTGGTGTCACGCTCGTCGTTTGGTATGGCTTCATTCA
GCTCCGGTTCCCAACGATCAAGGCGAGTTACATGATCCCCCATGTTGTGCAAAAAAGCGGTTAGCTCCTT
CGGTCCTCCGATCGTTGTCAGAAGTAAGTTGGCCGCAGTGTTATCACTCATGGTTATGGCAGCACTGCAT
AATTCTCTTACTGTCATGCCATCCGTAAGATGCTTTTCTGTGACTGGTGAGTACTCAACCAAGTCATTCT
GAGAATAGTGTATGCGGCGACCGAGTTGCTCTTGCCCGGCGTCAATACGGGATAATACCGCGCCACATAG
CAGAACTTTAAAAGTGCTCATCATTGGAAAACGTTCTTCGGGGCGAAAACTCTCAAGGATCTTACCGCTG
TTGAGATCCAGTTCGATGTAACCCACTCGTGCACCCAACTGATCTTCAGCATCTTTTACTTTCACCAGCG
TTTCTGGGTGAGCAAAAACAGGAAGGCAAAATGCCGCAAAAAAGGGAATAAGGGCGACACGGAAATGTTG
AATACTCATACTCTTCCTTTTTCAATATTATTGAAGCATTTATCAGGGTTATTGTCTCATGAGCGGATAC
ATATTTGAATGTATTTAGAAAAATAAACAAATAGGGGTTCCGCGCACATTTCCCCGAAAAGTGCCACCTA
AATTGTAAGCGTTAATATTTTGTTAAAATTCGCGTTAAATTTTTGTTAAATCAGCTCATTTTTTAACCAA
TAGGCCGAAATCGGCAAAATCCCTTATAAATCAAAAGAATAGACCGAGATAGGGT
[37 nt withheld, positions 6286-6322]
AAAGAACGTGGACTCCAACGTCAAAGG
[49 nt withheld, positions 6350-6398]
T
[91 nt withheld, positions 6400-6490]
G
[124 nt withheld, positions 6492-6615]
CCCATTCGCCATTCAGGCTGCGCAACTGTTGGGAAGGGCGATCGGTGCGGGCCTCTTCGCTATTACGCCA
GCTGGCGAAAGGGGGATGTGCTGCAAGGCGATTAAGTTGGGTAACGCCAGGGTTTTCCCAGTCACGACGT
TGTAAAACGACGGCCAGTGAGCGCGCGTAATACGACTCACTATAGGGCGAATTGGAGCTCCACCGCGGTG
Features (pLannotate 1.2.2; 16 found; start..end, strand, type, name):
     97..476     +  enhancer       CMV enhancer: human cytomegalovirus immediate early enhancer
    477..680     +  promoter       CMV promoter: human cytomegalovirus (CMV) immediate early promoter
    792..1364    +  intron         β-globin intron: intron from rabbit β-globin gene
   1443..3485    +  CDS            POLS_JAEVJ (fragment): Experimental evidence at protein level: Swiss-Prot protein existence level 1. [Non-structural protein 1']: May play a role in neuroinvasiveness. From Japanese encephalitis virus (strain Jaoars982) (JEV).
   3595..3650    +  polyA_signal   β-globin poly(A) signal: rabbit β-globin polyadenylation signal (Gil and Proudfoot, 1987)
   4032..4048    -  protein_bind   lac operator: The lac repressor binds to the lac operator to inhibit transcription in E. coli. This inhibition can be relieved by adding lactose or isopropyl-β-D-thiogalactopyranoside (IPTG). lac repressor encoded by lacI
   4056..4086    -  promoter       lac promoter: promoter for the E. coli lac operon
   4101..4122    -  protein_bind   CAP binding site: CAP binding activates transcription in the presence of cAMP. E. coli catabolite activator protein
   4135..4227    -  CDS            lacI (fragment): lac repressor; lacI; The lac repressor binds to the lac operator to inhibit transcription in E. coli. This inhibition can be relieved by adding lactose or isopropyl-β-D-thiogalactopyranoside (IPTG).
   4410..4998    -  rep_origin     ori: high-copy-number ColE1/pMB1/pBR322/pUC origin of replication
   5169..6029    -  CDS            AmpR: β-lactamase; bla; confers resistance to ampicillin, carbenicillin, and related antibiotics
   6030..6134    -  promoter       AmpR promoter: bla
   6187..6615    -  rep_origin     f1 ori (sequence partly withheld): f1 bacteriophage origin of replication; arrow indicates direction of (+) strand synthesis
   6620..6775    -  CDS            lacZα (fragment): LacZα fragment of β-galactosidase; lacZ fragment
   6783..6801    +  promoter       T7 promoter: promoter for bacteriophage T7 RNA polymerase
   6810..14      +  misc_feature   MCS (fragment) (across the origin): pBluescript multiple cloning site
