[The description below was written by a language model from this plasmid's Addgene catalogue record and pLannotate feature annotations shown in this document.]
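Description:
pHCMV_SLEV_PrME is a mammalian expression plasmid built on the pHCMV backbone that drives production of the St. Louis encephalitis virus prM–E (PrME) envelope polyprotein segment. The roughly 2.1 kb insert was synthesized with mammalian codon optimization and cloned between EcoRI and BglII sites, both retained. In the 6.8 kb sequenced record, the coding region sits downstream of the human cytomegalovirus immediate-early enhancer and promoter followed by a rabbit β-globin intron, which generally improves mRNA processing and expression, and it is terminated by the rabbit β-globin polyadenylation signal. The automated annotation labels this open reading frame as a fragment of the Japanese encephalitis virus polyprotein. This reflects similarity to a related flavivirus in the reference database rather than the actual source, which the catalogue entry gives as St. Louis encephalitis virus. No epitope tag, reporter or mammalian selection marker is annotated, so the construct appears suited to transient transfection.

For propagation in E. coli, the plasmid carries a high-copy ColE1/pUC-type origin and the β-lactamase gene with its own promoter, conferring ampicillin resistance. Remnants of a pBluescript-type cloning vector are also present: an f1 phage origin, a T7 promoter, partial multiple cloning site, lacZα and lacI fragments, and the lac promoter/operator with its CAP binding site. None of these play a role in mammalian expression.

The stated purpose is simply mammalian expression of the PrME protein. The associated publication concerns modular envelope design for cell type-specific delivery, which suggests the flavivirus glycoproteins are supplied in producer cells as an envelope component for delivery particles, though the record does not detail the particular application.
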