Addgene plasmid #207309: pHCMV_SLEV_PrME
Purpose: Mammalian expression of St. Louis encephalitis virus PrME protein
Depositing lab: Feng Zhang. Publication: Cell type-specific delivery by modular envelope design. Strebinger D, Frangieh CJ, Friedrich MJ, Faure G, Macrae RK, Zhang F. Nat Commun. 2023 Aug 23;14(1):5141. doi: 10.1038/s41467-023-40788-8. PubMed 37612276.
Backbone
  Vector backbone: pHCMV
  Backbone manufacturer: Clontech
  Backbone size w/o insert (bp): 4764
  Vector type: Mammalian Expression
Growth in bacteria
  Bacterial resistance: Ampicillin, 100 μg/mL
  Growth temperature: 37°C
  Growth strain: NEB Stable
  Copy number: High Copy
Gene/Insert
  Gene/Insert name: SLEV_PrME
  Species: St. Louis encephalitis virus
  Insert size (bp): 2061
  Mutation: mammalian codon optimization
  Entrez Gene: POLY (a.k.a. SLEV_gp1)
  Promoter: CMV promoter
  Cloning method: Restriction Enzyme; 5′ cloning site EcoRI (not destroyed); 3′ cloning site BglII (not destroyed)
Resource information
  A portion of this plasmid was derived from a plasmid made by: synthesis
Terms and licenses: Academic/Nonprofit Terms; Industry Terms: Not Available to Industry
How to cite: pHCMV_SLEV_PrME was a gift from Feng Zhang (Addgene plasmid # 207309 ; http://n2t.net/addgene:207309 ; RRID:Addgene_207309)
